>Addgene plasmid #74963 | PXPR007 sgATXN1L-2 | depositor full sequence | sequence record 141798 | PXPR007 sgATXN1L-2 sequence 11386 bps
GTTTTAGAGCTAGAAATAGCAAGTTAAAATAAGGCTAGTCCGTTATCAACTTGAAAAAGTGGCACCGAGT
CGGTGCTTTTTTGAATTCTAGATCTTGAGACAAATGGCAGTATTCATCCACAATTTTAAAAGAAAAGGGG
GGATTGGGGGGTACAGTGCAGGGGAAAGAATAGTAGACATAATAGCAACAGACATACAAACTAAAGAATT
ACAAAAACAAATTACAAAAATTCAAAATTTTCGGGTTTATTACAGGGACAGCAGAGATCCACTTTGGCGC
CGGCTCGAGTGGCTCCGGTGCCCGTCAGTGGGCAGAGCGCACATCGCCCACAGTCCCCGAGAAGTTGGGG
GGAGGGGTCGGCAATTGAACCGGTGCCTAGAGAAGGTGGCGCGGGGTAAACTGGGAAAGTGATGTCGTGT
ACTGGCTCCGCCTTTTTCCCGAGGGTGGGGGAGAACCGTATATAAGTGCAGTAGTCGCCGTGAACGTTCT
TTTTCGCAACGGGTTTGCCGCCAGAACACAGGTGTCGTGACGCGGGATCCGCCACCATGGATTACAAAGA
CGATGACGATAAGATGGCCCCAAAGAAGAAGCGGAAGGTCGGTATCCACGGAGTCCCAGCAGCCGACAAG
AAGTACAGCATCGGCCTGGACATCGGCACCAACTCTGTGGGCTGGGCCGTGATCACCGACGAGTACAAGG
TGCCCAGCAAGAAATTCAAGGTGCTGGGCAACACCGACCGGCACAGCATCAAGAAGAACCTGATCGGAGC
CCTGCTGTTCGACAGCGGCGAAACAGCCGAGGCCACCCGGCTGAAGAGAACCGCCAGAAGAAGATACACC
AGACGGAAGAACCGGATCTGCTATCTGCAAGAGATCTTCAGCAACGAGATGGCCAAGGTGGACGACAGCT
TCTTCCACAGACTGGAAGAGTCCTTCCTGGTGGAAGAGGATAAGAAGCACGAGCGGCACCCCATCTTCGG
CAACATCGTGGACGAGGTGGCCTACCACGAGAAGTACCCCACCATCTACCACCTGAGAAAGAAACTGGTG
GACAGCACCGACAAGGCCGACCTGCGGCTGATCTATCTGGCCCTGGCCCACATGATCAAGTTCCGGGGCC
ACTTCCTGATCGAGGGCGACCTGAACCCCGACAACAGCGACGTGGACAAGCTGTTCATCCAGCTGGTGCA
GACCTACAACCAGCTGTTCGAGGAAAACCCCATCAACGCCAGCGGCGTGGACGCCAAGGCCATCCTGTCT
GCCAGACTGAGCAAGAGCAGACGGCTGGAAAATCTGATCGCCCAGCTGCCCGGCGAGAAGAAGAATGGCC
TGTTCGGAAACCTGATTGCCCTGAGCCTGGGCCTGACCCCCAACTTCAAGAGCAACTTCGACCTGGCCGA
GGATGCCAAACTGCAGCTGAGCAAGGACACCTACGACGACGACCTGGACAACCTGCTGGCCCAGATCGGC
GACCAGTACGCCGACCTGTTTCTGGCCGCCAAGAACCTGTCCGACGCCATCCTGCTGAGCGACATCCTGA
GAGTGAACACCGAGATCACCAAGGCCCCCCTGAGCGCCTCTATGATCAAGAGATACGACGAGCACCACCA
GGACCTGACCCTGCTGAAAGCTCTCGTGCGGCAGCAGCTGCCTGAGAAGTACAAAGAGATTTTCTTCGAC
CAGAGCAAGAACGGCTACGCCGGCTACATTGACGGCGGAGCCAGCCAGGAAGAGTTCTACAAGTTCATCA
AGCCCATCCTGGAAAAGATGGACGGCACCGAGGAACTGCTCGTGAAGCTGAACAGAGAGGACCTGCTGCG
GAAGCAGCGGACCTTCGACAACGGCAGCATCCCCCACCAGATCCACCTGGGAGAGCTGCACGCCATTCTG
CGGCGGCAGGAAGATTTTTACCCATTCCTGAAGGACAACCGGGAAAAGATCGAGAAGATCCTGACCTTCC
GCATCCCCTACTACGTGGGCCCTCTGGCCAGGGGAAACAGCAGATTCGCCTGGATGACCAGAAAGAGCGA
GGAAACCATCACCCCCTGGAACTTCGAGGAAGTGGTGGACAAGGGCGCTTCCGCCCAGAGCTTCATCGAG
CGGATGACCAACTTCGATAAGAACCTGCCCAACGAGAAGGTGCTGCCCAAGCACAGCCTGCTGTACGAGT
ACTTCACCGTGTATAACGAGCTGACCAAAGTGAAATACGTGACCGAGGGAATGAGAAAGCCCGCCTTCCT
GAGCGGCGAGCAGAAAAAGGCCATCGTGGACCTGCTGTTCAAGACCAACCGGAAAGTGACCGTGAAGCAG
CTGAAAGAGGACTACTTCAAGAAAATCGAGTGCTTCGACTCCGTGGAAATCTCCGGCGTGGAAGATCGGT
TCAACGCCTCCCTGGGCACATACCACGATCTGCTGAAAATTATCAAGGACAAGGACTTCCTGGACAATGA
GGAAAACGAGGACATTCTGGAAGATATCGTGCTGACCCTGACACTGTTTGAGGACAGAGAGATGATCGAG
GAACGGCTGAAAACCTATGCCCACCTGTTCGACGACAAAGTGATGAAGCAGCTGAAGCGGCGGAGATACA
CCGGCTGGGGCAGGCTGAGCCGGAAGCTGATCAACGGCATCCGGGACAAGCAGTCCGGCAAGACAATCCT
GGATTTCCTGAAGTCCGACGGCTTCGCCAACAGAAACTTCATGCAGCTGATCCACGACGACAGCCTGACC
TTTAAAGAGGACATCCAGAAAGCCCAGGTGTCCGGCCAGGGCGATAGCCTGCACGAGCACATTGCCAATC
TGGCCGGCAGCCCCGCCATTAAGAAGGGCATCCTGCAGACAGTGAAGGTGGTGGACGAGCTCGTGAAAGT
GATGGGCCGGCACAAGCCCGAGAACATCGTGATCGAAATGGCCAGAGAGAACCAGACCACCCAGAAGGGA
CAGAAGAACAGCCGCGAGAGAATGAAGCGGATCGAAGAGGGCATCAAAGAGCTGGGCAGCCAGATCCTGA
AAGAACACCCCGTGGAAAACACCCAGCTGCAGAACGAGAAGCTGTACCTGTACTACCTGCAGAATGGGCG
GGATATGTACGTGGACCAGGAACTGGACATCAACCGGCTGTCCGACTACGATGTGGACCATATCGTGCCT
CAGAGCTTTCTGAAGGACGACTCCATCGACAACAAGGTGCTGACCAGAAGCGACAAGAACCGGGGCAAGA
GCGACAACGTGCCCTCCGAAGAGGTCGTGAAGAAGATGAAGAACTACTGGCGGCAGCTGCTGAACGCCAA
GCTGATTACCCAGAGAAAGTTCGACAATCTGACCAAGGCCGAGAGAGGCGGCCTGAGCGAACTGGATAAG
GCCGGCTTCATCAAGAGACAGCTGGTGGAAACCCGGCAGATCACAAAGCACGTGGCACAGATCCTGGACT
CCCGGATGAACACTAAGTACGACGAGAATGACAAGCTGATCCGGGAAGTGAAAGTGATCACCCTGAAGTC
CAAGCTGGTGTCCGATTTCCGGAAGGATTTCCAGTTTTACAAAGTGCGCGAGATCAACAACTACCACCAC
GCCCACGACGCCTACCTGAACGCCGTCGTGGGAACCGCCCTGATCAAAAAGTACCCTAAGCTGGAAAGCG
AGTTCGTGTACGGCGACTACAAGGTGTACGACGTGCGGAAGATGATCGCCAAGAGCGAGCAGGAAATCGG
CAAGGCTACCGCCAAGTACTTCTTCTACAGCAACATCATGAACTTTTTCAAGACCGAGATTACCCTGGCC
AACGGCGAGATCCGGAAGCGGCCTCTGATCGAGACAAACGGCGAAACCGGGGAGATCGTGTGGGATAAGG
GCCGGGATTTTGCCACCGTGCGGAAAGTGCTGAGCATGCCCCAAGTGAATATCGTGAAAAAGACCGAGGT
GCAGACAGGCGGCTTCAGCAAAGAGTCTATCCTGCCCAAGAGGAACAGCGATAAGCTGATCGCCAGAAAG
AAGGACTGGGACCCTAAGAAGTACGGCGGCTTCGACAGCCCCACCGTGGCCTATTCTGTGCTGGTGGTGG
CCAAAGTGGAAAAGGGCAAGTCCAAGAAACTGAAGAGTGTGAAAGAGCTGCTGGGGATCACCATCATGGA
AAGAAGCAGCTTCGAGAAGAATCCCATCGACTTTCTGGAAGCCAAGGGCTACAAAGAAGTGAAAAAGGAC
CTGATCATCAAGCTGCCTAAGTACTCCCTGTTCGAGCTGGAAAACGGCCGGAAGAGAATGCTGGCCTCTG
CCGGCGAACTGCAGAAGGGAAACGAACTGGCCCTGCCCTCCAAATATGTGAACTTCCTGTACCTGGCCAG
CCACTATGAGAAGCTGAAGGGCTCCCCCGAGGATAATGAGCAGAAACAGCTGTTTGTGGAACAGCACAAG
CACTACCTGGACGAGATCATCGAGCAGATCAGCGAGTTCTCCAAGAGAGTGATCCTGGCCGACGCTAATC
TGGACAAAGTGCTGTCCGCCTACAACAAGCACCGGGATAAGCCCATCAGAGAGCAGGCCGAGAATATCAT
CCACCTGTTTACCCTGACCAATCTGGGAGCCCCTGCCGCCTTCAAGTACTTTGACACCACCATCGACCGG
AAGAGGTACACCAGCACCAAAGAGGTGCTGGACGCCACCCTGATCCACCAGAGCATCACCGGCCTGTACG
AGACACGGATCGACCTGTCTCAGCTGGGAGGCGACAAGCGTCCTGCTGCTACTAAGAAAGCTGGTCAAGC
TAAGAAAAAGAAAGCTAGCGGCAGCGGCGCCACCAACTTCAGCCTGCTGAAGCAGGCCGGCGACGTGGAG
GAGAACCCCGGCCCCATGGCCAAGCCTTTGTCTCAAGAAGAATCCACCCTCATTGAAAGAGCAACGGCTA
CAATCAACAGCATCCCCATCTCTGAAGACTACAGCGTCGCCAGCGCAGCTCTCTCTAGCGACGGCCGCAT
CTTCACTGGTGTCAATGTATATCATTTTACTGGGGGACCTTGTGCAGAACTCGTGGTGCTGGGCACTGCT
GCTGCTGCGGCAGCTGGCAACCTGACTTGTATCGTCGCGATCGGAAATGAGAACAGGGGCATCTTGAGCC
CCTGCGGACGGTGCCGACAGGTGCTTCTCGATCTGCATCCTGGGATCAAAGCCATAGTGAAGGACAGTGA
TGGACAGCCGACGGCAGTTGGGATTCGTGAATTGCTGCCCTCTGGTTATGTGTGGGAGGGCACGCGTTAA
GTCGACAATCAACCTCTGGATTACAAAATTTGTGAAAGATTGACTGGTATTCTTAACTATGTTGCTCCTT
TTACGCTATGTGGATACGCTGCTTTAATGCCTTTGTATCATGCTATTGCTTCCCGTATGGCTTTCATTTT
CTCCTCCTTGTATAAATCCTGGTTGCTGTCTCTTTATGAGGAGTTGTGGCCCGTTGTCAGGCAACGTGGC
GTGGTGTGCACTGTGTTTGCTGACGCAACCCCCACTGGTTGGGGCATTGCCACCACCTGTCAGCTCCTTT
CCGGGACTTTCGCTTTCCCCCTCCCTATTGCCACGGCGGAACTCATCGCCGCCTGCCTTGCCCGCTGCTG
GACAGGGGCTCGGCTGTTGGGCACTGACAATTCCGTGGTGTTGTCGGGGAAATCATCGTCCTTTCCTTGG
CTGCTCGCCTGTGTTGCCACCTGGATTCTGCGCGGGACGTCCTTCTGCTACGTCCCTTCGGCCCTCAATC
CAGCGGACCTTCCTTCCCGCGGCCTGCTGCCGGCTCTGCGGCCTCTTCCGCGTCTTCGCCTTCGCCCTCA
GACGAGTCGGATCTCCCTTTGGGCCGCCTCCCCGCGTCGACTTTAAGACCAATGACTTACAAGGCAGCTG
TAGATCTTAGCCACTTTTTAAAAGAAAAGGGGGGACTGGAAGGGCTAATTCACTCCCAACGAAGACAAGA
TCTGCTTTTTGCTTGTACTGGGTCTCTCTGGTTAGACCAGATCTGAGCCTGGGAGCTCTCTGGCTAACTA
GGGAACCCACTGCTTAAGCCTCAATAAAGCTTGCCTTGAGTGCTTCAAGTAGTGTGTGCCCGTCTGTTGT
GTGACTCTGGTAACTAGAGATCCCTCAGACCCTTTTAGTCAGTGTGGAAAATCTCTAGCAGTACGTATAG
TAGTTCATGTCATCTTATTATTCAGTATTTATAACTTGCAAAGAAATGAATATCAGAGAGTGAGAGGAAC
TTGTTTATTGCAGCTTATAATGGTTACAAATAAAGCAATAGCATCACAAATTTCACAAATAAAGCATTTT
TTTCACTGCATTCTAGTTGTGGTTTGTCCAAACTCATCAATGTATCTTATCATGTCTGGCTCTAGCTATC
CCGCCCCTAACTCCGCCCATCCCGCCCCTAACTCCGCCCAGTTCCGCCCATTCTCCGCCCCATGGCTGAC
TAATTTTTTTTATTTATGCAGAGGCCGAGGCCGCCTCGGCCTCTGAGCTATTCCAGAAGTAGTGAGGAGG
CTTTTTTGGAGGCCTAGGGACGTACCCAATTCGCCCTATAGTGAGTCGTATTACGCGCGCTCACTGGCCG
TCGTTTTACAACGTCGTGACTGGGAAAACCCTGGCGTTACCCAACTTAATCGCCTTGCAGCACATCCCCC
TTTCGCCAGCTGGCGTAATAGCGAAGAGGCCCGCACCGATCGCCCTTCCCAACAGTTGCGCAGCCTGAAT
GGCGAATGGG
[124 nt withheld, positions 6731-6854]
C
[91 nt withheld, positions 6856-6946]
A
[49 nt withheld, positions 6948-6996]
CCTTTGACGTTGGAGTCCACGTTCTTT
[37 nt withheld, positions 7024-7060]
ACCCTATCTCGGTCTATTCTTTTGATTTATAAGGGATTTTGCCGATTTCGGCCTATTGGTTAAAAAATGA
GCTGATTTAACAAAAATTTAACGCGAATTTTAACAAAATATTAACGCTTACAATTTAGGTGGCACTTTTC
GGGGAAATGTGCGCGGAACCCCTATTTGTTTATTTTTCTAAATACATTCAAATATGTATCCGCTCATGAG
ACAATAACCCTGATAAATGCTTCAATAATATTGAAAAAGGAAGAGTATGAGTATTCAACATTTCCGTGTC
GCCCTTATTCCCTTTTTTGCGGCATTTTGCCTTCCTGTTTTTGCTCACCCAGAAACGCTGGTGAAAGTAA
AAGATGCTGAAGATCAGTTGGGTGCACGAGTGGGTTACATCGAACTGGATCTCAACAGCGGTAAGATCCT
TGAGAGTTTTCGCCCCGAAGAACGTTTTCCAATGATGAGCACTTTTAAAGTTCTGCTATGTGGCGCGGTA
TTATCCCGTATTGACGCCGGGCAAGAGCAACTCGGTCGCCGCATACACTATTCTCAGAATGACTTGGTTG
AGTACTCACCAGTCACAGAAAAGCATCTTACGGATGGCATGACAGTAAGAGAATTATGCAGTGCTGCCAT
AACCATGAGTGATAACACTGCGGCCAACTTACTTCTGACAACGATCGGAGGACCGAAGGAGCTAACCGCT
TTTTTGCACAACATGGGGGATCATGTAACTCGCCTTGATCGTTGGGAACCGGAGCTGAATGAAGCCATAC
CAAACGACGAGCGTGACACCACGATGCCTGTAGCAATGGCAACAACGTTGCGCAAACTATTAACTGGCGA
ACTACTTACTCTAGCTTCCCGGCAACAATTAATAGACTGGATGGAGGCGGATAAAGTTGCAGGACCACTT
CTGCGCTCGGCCCTTCCGGCTGGCTGGTTTATTGCTGATAAATCTGGAGCCGGTGAGCGTGGGTCTCGCG
GTATCATTGCAGCACTGGGGCCAGATGGTAAGCCCTCCCGTATCGTAGTTATCTACACGACGGGGAGTCA
GGCAACTATGGATGAACGAAATAGACAGATCGCTGAGATAGGTGCCTCACTGATTAAGCATTGGTAACTG
TCAGACCAAGTTTACTCATATATACTTTAGATTGATTTAAAACTTCATTTTTAATTTAAAAGGATCTAGG
TGAAGATCCTTTTTGATAATCTCATGACCAAAATCCCTTAACGTGAGTTTTCGTTCCACTGAGCGTCAGA
CCCCGTAGAAAAGATCAAAGGATCTTCTTGAGATCCTTTTTTTCTGCGCGTAATCTGCTGCTTGCAAACA
AAAAAACCACCGCTACCAGCGGTGGTTTGTTTGCCGGATCAAGAGCTACCAACTCTTTTTCCGAAGGTAA
CTGGCTTCAGCAGAGCGCAGATACCAAATACTGTTCTTCTAGTGTAGCCGTAGTTAGGCCACCACTTCAA
GAACTCTGTAGCACCGCCTACATACCTCGCTCTGCTAATCCTGTTACCAGTGGCTGCTGCCAGTGGCGAT
AAGTCGTGTCTTACCGGGTTGGACTCAAGACGATAGTTACCGGATAAGGCGCAGCGGTCGGGCTGAACGG
GGGGTTCGTGCACACAGCCCAGCTTGGAGCGAACGACCTACACCGAACTGAGATACCTACAGCGTGAGCT
ATGAGAAAGCGCCACGCTTCCCGAAGGGAGAAAGGCGGACAGGTATCCGGTAAGCGGCAGGGTCGGAACA
GGAGAGCGCACGAGGGAGCTTCCAGGGGGAAACGCCTGGTATCTTTATAGTCCTGTCGGGTTTCGCCACC
TCTGACTTGAGCGTCGATTTTTGTGATGCTCGTCAGGGGGGCGGAGCCTATGGAAAAACGCCAGCAACGC
GGCCTTTTTACGGTTCCTGGCCTTTTGCTGGCCTTTTGCTCACATGTTCTTTCCTGCGTTATCCCCTGAT
TCTGTGGATAACCGTATTACCGCCTTTGAGTGAGCTGATACCGCTCGCCGCAGCCGAACGACCGAGCGCA
GCGAGTCAGTGAGCGAGGAAGCGGAAGAGCGCCCAATACGCAAACCGCCTCTCCCCGCGCGTTGGCCGAT
TCATTAATGCAGCTGGCACGACAGGTTTCCCGACTGGAAAGCGGGCAGTGAGCGCAACGCAATTAATGTG
AGTTAGCTCACTCATTAGGCACCCCAGGCTTTACACTTTATGCTTCCGGCTCGTATGTTGTGTGGAATTG
TGAGCGGATAACAATTTCACACAGGAAACAGCTATGACCATGATTACGCCAAGCGCGCAATTAACCCTCA
CTAAAGGGAACAAAAGCTGGAGCTGCAAGCTTAATGTAGTCTTATGCAATACTCTTGTAGTCTTGCAACA
TGGTAACGATGAGTTAGCAACATGCCTTACAAGGAGAGAAAAAGCACCGTGCATGCCGATTGGTGGAAGT
AAGGTGGTACGATCGTGCCTTATTAGGAAGGCAACAGACGGGTCTGACATGGATTGGACGAACCACTGAA
TTGCCGCATTGCAGAGATATTGTATTTAAGTGCCTAGCTCGATACATAAACGGGTCTCTCTGGTTAGACC
AGATCTGAGCCTGGGAGCTCTCTGGCTAACTAGGGAACCCACTGCTTAAGCCTCAATAAAGCTTGCCTTG
AGTGCTTCAAGTAGTGTGTGCCCGTCTGTTGTGTGACTCTGGTAACTAGAGATCCCTCAGACCCTTTTAG
TCAGTGTGGAAAATCTCTAGCAGTGGCGCCCGAACAGGGACTTGAAAGCGAAAGGGAAACCAGAGGAGCT
CTCTCGACGCAGGACTCGGCTTGCTGAAGCGCGCACGGCAAGAGGCGAGGGGCGGCGACTGGTGAGTACG
CCAAAAATTTTGACTAGCGGAGGCTAGAAGGAGAGAGATGGGTGCGAGAGCGTCAGTATTAAGCGGGGGA
GAATTAGATCGCGATGGGAAAAAATTCGGTTAAGGCCAGGGGGAAAGAAAAAATATAAATTAAAACATAT
AGTATGGGCAAGCAGGGAGCTAGAACGATTCGCAGTTAATCCTGGCCTGTTAGAAACATCAGAAGGCTGT
AGACAAATACTGGGACAGCTACAACCATCCCTTCAGACAGGATCAGAAGAACTTAGATCATTATATAATA
CAGTAGCAACCCTCTATTGTGTGCATCAAAGGATAGAGATAAAAGACACCAAGGAAGCTTTAGACAAGAT
AGAGGAAGAGCAAAACAAAAGTAAGACCACCGCACAGCAAGCGGCCGCTGATCTTCAGACCTGGAGGAGG
AGATATGAGGGACAATTGGAGAAGTGAATTATATAAATATAAAGTAGTAAAAATTGAACCATTAGGAGTA
GCACCCACCAAGGCAAAGAGAAGAGTGGTGCAGAGAGAAAAAAGAGCAGTGGGAATAGGAGCTTTGTTCC
TTGGGTTCTTGGGAGCAGCAGGAAGCACTATGGGCGCAGCGTCAATGACGCTGACGGTACAGGCCAGACA
ATTATTGTCTGGTATAGTGCAGCAGCAGAACAATTTGCTGAGGGCTATTGAGGCGCAACAGCATCTGTTG
CAACTCACAGTCTGGGGCATCAAGCAGCTCCAGGCAAGAATCCTGGCTGTGGAAAGATACCTAAAGGATC
AACAGCTCCTGGGGATTTGGGGTTGCTCTGGAAAACTCATTTGCACCACTGCTGTGCCTTGGAATGCTAG
TTGGAGTAATAAATCTCTGGAACAGATTTGGAATCACACGACCTGGATGGAGTGGGACAGAGAAATTAAC
AATTACACAAGCTTAATACACTCCTTAATTGAAGAATCGCAAAACCAGCAAGAAAAGAATGAACAAGAAT
TATTGGAATTAGATAAATGGGCAAGTTTGTGGAATTGGTTTAACATAACAAATTGGCTGTGGTATATAAA
ATTATTCATAATGATAGTAGGAGGCTTGGTAGGTTTAAGAATAGTTTTTGCTGTACTTTCTATAGTGAAT
AGAGTTAGGCAGGGATATTCACCATTATCGTTTCAGACCCACCTCCCAACCCCGAGGGGACCCAGAGAGG
GCCTATTTCCCATGATTCCTTCATATTTGCATATACGATACAAGGCTGTTAGAGAGATAATTAGAATTAA
TTTGACTGTAAACACAAAGATATTAGTACAAAATACGTGACGTAGAAAGTAATAATTTCTTGGGTAGTTT
GCAGTTTTAAAATTATGTTTTAAAATGGACTATCATATGCTTACCGTAACTTGAAAGTATTTCGATTTCT
TGGCTTTATATATCTTGTGGAAAGGACGAAACACCGAGACCCAATGAACTGCAGCG
Features (pLannotate 1.2.2; 29 found; start..end, strand, type, name):
      1..76      +  misc_RNA       gRNA scaffold: guide RNA scaffold for the Streptococcus pyogenes CRISPR/Cas9 system
    124..241     +  misc_feature   cPPT/CTS: central polypurine tract and central termination sequence of HIV-1
    310..521     +  promoter       EF-1α core promoter: core promoter for human elongation factor EF-1α
    625..2226    +  CDS            Cas9(N): N-terminal portion of Streptococcus pyogenes Cas9 (Zetsche et al., 2015)
   2227..4725    +  CDS            Cas9(C): C-terminal portion of Streptococcus pyogenes Cas9 (Zetsche et al., 2015)
   4846..5241    +  CDS            BSD: blasticidin S deaminase; Aspergillus terreus BSD; confers resistance to blasticidin
   5257..5845    +  misc_feature   WPRE: woodchuck hepatitis virus posttranscriptional regulatory element
   5896..5915    +  misc_feature   cPPT/CTS (fragment): central polypurine tract and central termination sequence of HIV-1
   5917..6150    +  LTR            3' LTR (ΔU3): self-inactivating 3' long terminal repeat (LTR) from HIV-1
   6228..6349    +  polyA_signal   SV40 poly(A) signal: SV40 polyadenylation signal
   6389..6524    +  rep_origin     SV40 ori: SV40 origin of replication
   6545..6563    -  promoter       T7 promoter: promoter for bacteriophage T7 RNA polymerase
   6571..6726    +  CDS            lacZα (fragment): LacZα fragment of β-galactosidase; lacZ fragment
   6731..7159    +  rep_origin     f1 ori (sequence partly withheld): f1 bacteriophage origin of replication; arrow indicates direction of (+) strand synthesis
   7212..7316    +  promoter       AmpR promoter: bla
   7317..8177    +  CDS            AmpR: β-lactamase; bla; confers resistance to ampicillin, carbenicillin, and related antibiotics
   8348..8936    +  rep_origin     ori: high-copy-number ColE1/pMB1/pBR322/pUC origin of replication
   9119..9211    +  CDS            lacI (fragment): lac repressor; lacI; The lac repressor binds to the lac operator to inhibit transcription in E. coli. This inhibition can be relieved by adding lactose or isopropyl-β-D-thiogalactopyranoside (IPTG).
   9224..9245    +  protein_bind   CAP binding site: CAP binding activates transcription in the presence of cAMP. E. coli catabolite activator protein
   9260..9290    +  promoter       lac promoter: promoter for the E. coli lac operon
   9294..9316    +  protein_bind   lac operator (fragment): The lac repressor binds to the lac operator to inhibit transcription in E. coli. This inhibition can be relieved by adding lactose or isopropyl-β-D-thiogalactopyranoside (IPTG). lac repressor encoded by lacI
   9359..9377    +  promoter       T3 promoter: promoter for bacteriophage T3 RNA polymerase
   9405..9631    +  promoter       RSV promoter: Rous sarcoma virus enhancer/promoter
   9632..9812    +  LTR            5' LTR (truncated): truncated 5' long terminal repeat (LTR) from HIV-1
   9859..9984    +  misc_feature   HIV-1 Ψ: packaging signal of human immunodeficiency virus type 1
   9968..10331   +  CDS            HIV-1 gag (fragment): gag protein from human immunodeficiency virus 1; gag
  10477..10710   +  misc_feature   RRE: The Rev response element (RRE) of HIV-1 allows for Rev-dependent mRNA export from the nucleus to the cytoplasm.
  11087..11113   +  CDS            Rev (fragment): human immunodeficiency virus 1 (HIV-1) Rev protein; rev; enhances nuclear export of unspliced and incompletely spliced viral mRNAs
  11117..11357   +  promoter       U6 promoter: RNA polymerase III promoter for human U6 snRNA
