[The description below was written by a language model from this plasmid's Addgene catalogue record and pLannotate feature annotations shown in this document.]
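Description:
PXPR007 sgATXN1L-2 is an all-in-one CRISPR/Cas9 plasmid built on the Broad Institute Genetic Perturbation Platform backbone pXPR_BRD001, in which the original puromycin marker has been replaced by blasticidin resistance. The catalogue lists it as a mammalian expression/CRISPR vector. The feature table shows the architecture of a third-generation, self-inactivating HIV-1 lentiviral transfer vector: an RSV promoter fused to a truncated 5' LTR, the Ψ packaging signal with a gag fragment, the RRE for Rev-dependent RNA export, a cPPT/CTS, a WPRE to boost transcript expression, and a ΔU3 3' LTR. In bacteria it is maintained at high copy through a ColE1/pUC-type origin with ampicillin selection. An f1 origin, an SV40 origin and poly(A) signal, and lac and T7/T3 remnants are carried over from the backbone.

The payload has two expression units. A human U6 Pol III promoter drives a single guide RNA made of a 20-nt spacer against human ATXN1L (also called BOAT), cloned through BsmBI sites, joined to the Streptococcus pyogenes gRNA scaffold; these elements span the numbering origin of the circular map. Downstream, an EF-1α core promoter drives S. pyogenes Cas9, annotated as adjoining N- and C-terminal portions that form one continuous coding region. Blasticidin S deaminase follows it. The element linking BSD to Cas9 is not annotated, so the record does not state how the two are co-expressed.

The construct delivers Cas9 and the guide together with blasticidin selection of recipient cells to disrupt ATXN1L, and it was deposited with a study of ATXN1L, CIC and ETS factors in sensitivity to MAPK pathway inhibition. The "-2" suggests it is one of several guides against this gene. The listed backbone size exceeds the total vector size, which the record does not explain.
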