Addgene plasmid #74963: PXPR007 sgATXN1L-2
Purpose: Cas9 + sgATXN1L-2 with blasticidin selection
Depositing lab: William Hahn. Depositing organization: Dana-Farber Cancer Institute. Publication: ATXN1L, CIC, and ETS Transcription Factors Modulate Sensitivity to MAPK Pathway Inhibition. Wang B, Krall EB, Aguirre AJ, Kim M, Widlund HR, Doshi MB, Sicinska E, Sulahian R, Goodale A, Cowley GS, Piccioni F, Doench JG, Root DE, Hahn WC. Cell Rep. 2017 Feb 7;18(6):1543-1557. doi: 10.1016/j.celrep.2017.01.031. PubMed 28178529.
Backbone
  Vector backbone: pXPR_BRD001
  Backbone manufacturer: Broad Institute - Genetic Perturbation Platform
  Backbone size w/o insert (bp): 13246
  Total vector size (bp): 11385
  Modifications to backbone: Puromycin resistance replaced with blasticidin resistance
  Vector type: Mammalian Expression, CRISPR
  Selectable markers: Blasticidin
Growth in bacteria
  Bacterial resistance: Ampicillin, 100 μg/mL
  Growth temperature: 37°C
  Growth strain: NEB Stable
  Copy number: High Copy
Gene/Insert
  Gene/Insert name: ATXN1L
  gRNA/shRNA sequence: AGACCCAATGAACTGCAGCG
  Species: H. sapiens (human)
  Entrez Gene: ATXN1L (a.k.a. BOAT, BOAT1)
  Cloning method: Restriction Enzyme; 5′ cloning site Bsmb1 (unknown if destroyed); 3′ cloning site Bsmb1 (unknown if destroyed)
  Sequencing primers: 5′ GTATGTCTGTTGCTATTATGTCTACTATTCTTTCC
Terms and licenses: Academic/Nonprofit Terms; Industry Terms: Not Available to Industry
How to cite: PXPR007 sgATXN1L-2 was a gift from William Hahn (Addgene plasmid # 74963 ; http://n2t.net/addgene:74963 ; RRID:Addgene_74963)
