>Addgene plasmid #74963 | PXPR007 sgATXN1L-2 | addgene partial sequence | sequence record 146818 | blast-R 5'-gctctttcaatgagggtgga-3'
CAGCAGGACGCTTGTCGCCTCCCAGCTGAGACAGGTCGATCCGTGTCTCGTACAGGCCGGTGATGCTCTG
GTGGATCAGGGTGGCGTCCAGCACCTCTTTGGTGCTGGTGTACCTCTTCCGGTCGATGGTGGTGTCAAAG
TACTTGAAGGCGGCAGGGGCTCCCAGATTGGTCAGGGTAAACAGGTGGATGATATTCTCGGCCTGCTCTC
TGATGGGCTTATCCCGGTGCTTGTTGTAGGCGGACAGCACTTTGTCCAGATTAGCG
