>Addgene plasmid #74963 | PXPR007 sgATXN1L-2 | addgene partial sequence | sequence record 146821 | U6sponge-F 5'-GGACTATCATATGCTTACCGTAACTTGA-3'
GAGCTAGAAATAGCAAGTTAAAATAAGGCTAGTCCGTTATCAACTTGAAAAAGTGGCACCGAGTCGGTGC
TTTTTTGAATTCTAGATCTTGAGACAAATGGCAGTATTCATCCACAATTTTAAAAGAAAAGGGGGGATTG
GGGGGTACAGTGCAGGGGAAAGAATAGTAGACATAATAGCAACAGACATACAAACTAAAGAATTACAAAA
ACAAATTACAAAAATTCAAAATTTTCGGGTTTATTACAGGGACAGCAGAGATCCACTTTGGCGCCGGCTC
GAGTGGCTCCGGTGCCCGTCAGTGGGCAGAGCGCACATCGCCCACAGTCCCCGAGAAGTTGGGGGGAGGG
GTCGGCAATTGAACCGGTGCCTAGAGAAGGTGGCGCGGGGTAAACTGGGAAAGTGATGTCGTGTACTGGC
TCCGCCTTTTTCCCGAGGGTGGGGGAGAACCGTATATAAGTGCAGTAGTCGCCGTGAACGTTCTTTTTCG
CAACGGGTTTGCCGCCAGAACACAGGTGTCGTGACGCGGGATCCGCCACCATGGATTACAAAGACGATGA
CGATAAGATGGCCCCAAAGAAGAAGCGGAAGGTCGGTATCCACGGAGTCCCAGCAGCC
