>Addgene plasmid #74963 | PXPR007 sgATXN1L-2 | addgene partial sequence | sequence record 147610 | scAAVGFP-R 5'-TCTCTAGGCACCGGTTCAAT-3'
TGTGGGCGATGTGCGCTCTGCCCACTGACGGGCACCGGAGCCACTCGAGCCGGCGCCAAAGTGGATCTCT
GCTGTCCCTGTAATAAACCCGAAAATTTTGAATTTTTGTAATTTGTTTTTGTAATTCTTTAGTTTGTATG
TCTGTTGCTATTATGTCTACTATTCTTTCCCCTGCACTGTACCCCCCAATCCCCCCTTTTCTTTTAAAAT
TGTGGATGAATACTGCCATTTGTCTCAAGATCTAGAATTCAAAAAAGCACCGACTCGGTGCCACTTTTTC
AAGTTGATAACGGACTAGCCTTATTTTAACTTGCTATTTCTAGCTCTAAAACCGCTGCAGTTCATTGGGT
CTCGGTGTTTCGTCCTTTCCACAAGATATATAAAGCCAAGAAATCGAAATACTTTCAAGTTACGGTAAGC
ATATGATAGTCCATTTTAAAACATAATTTTAAAACTGCAAACTACCCAAGAAATTATTACTTTCTACGTC
ACGTATTTTGTACTAATATCTTTGTGTTTACAGTCAAATTAATTCTAATTATCTCTCTAACAGCCTTGTA
TCGTATATGCAAATATGAAGGAATCATGGGAAATAGGCCCTCTCTGGGTCCCCTCGGGGTTGGGAGGTGG
GTCTGAAACGATAATGGTGAATATCCCTGCCTAACTCTATTCACTATAGAAAGTACAGCAAAAACTATTC
TTAAACCTACCAAGCCTCCTACTATCATTATGAATAATTTTATATACCACAGCCAATTTGTTATGTTAAA
CCAATTCCACAAA
